Addgene plasmid #16045: pBS/KS-mId3sp
Depositing lab: Robert Benezra. Depositing organization: Memorial Sloan-Kettering Cancer Center. Publication: Expression patterns of Id1, Id2, and Id3 are highly related but distinct from that of Id4 during mouse embryogenesis. Jen Y, Manova K, Benezra R. Dev Dyn. 1996 Nov . 207(3):235-52. 10.1002/(SICI)1097-0177(199611)207:3<235::AID-AJA1>3.0.CO;2-I PubMed 8922523.
Backbone
  Vector backbone: pBluescript KS-
  Backbone manufacturer: Stratagene
  Backbone size w/o insert (bp): 3000
  Vector type: Bacterial Expression
Growth in bacteria
  Bacterial resistance: Ampicillin, 100 μg/mL
  Growth temperature: 37°C
  Growth strain: DH5alpha
  Copy number: High Copy
Gene/Insert
  Gene/Insert name: Id3
  Species: M. musculus (mouse)
  Insert size (bp): 270
  Mutation: cDNA nucleotides 365-635
  Entrez Gene: Id3 (a.k.a. Hlh462, Idb3, bHLHb25)
  Cloning method: Restriction Enzyme; 5′ cloning site BamHI? (not destroyed); 3′ cloning site EcoRI (not destroyed)
  Sequencing primers: 5′ T7; 3′ T3
Terms and licenses: Academic/Nonprofit Terms; Industry Terms: Not Available to Industry
How to cite: pBS/KS-mId3sp was a gift from Robert Benezra (Addgene plasmid # 16045 ; http://n2t.net/addgene:16045 ; RRID:Addgene_16045)
