[The description below was written by a language model from this plasmid's Addgene catalogue record.]
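Description:
pBS/KS-mId3sp is a small cloning and in vitro transcription plasmid built on the Stratagene pBluescript KS- phagemid backbone (about 3 kb). It is catalogued as a bacterial expression vector. It is maintained in E. coli as a high-copy plasmid under ampicillin selection. No feature table accompanies the record, so the backbone elements can only be inferred from what pBluescript vectors generally contain: a pUC-type origin, an f1 origin for single-stranded DNA rescue, the AmpR gene, and a polylinker within lacZα flanked by opposing T7 and T3 phage RNA polymerase promoters. The listing of T7 and T3 as the 5′ and 3′ sequencing primers fits this layout.

The insert is a 270 bp fragment of the mouse Id3 cDNA, covering nucleotides 365–635 rather than the full coding sequence. Id3 (also known as Hlh462, Idb3 or bHLHb25) belongs to the Id family of helix-loop-helix proteins, which act as inhibitors of DNA binding. The fragment was cloned by restriction digestion, with EcoRI at the 3′ end and a 5′ site recorded tentatively as BamHI; both sites are reported as retained, so the fragment should be excisable.

The record does not state a purpose. However, a short gene-specific fragment sitting between phage promoters, together with an associated publication comparing Id1–Id4 expression patterns during mouse embryogenesis, suggests use as a template for Id3-specific riboprobes, for example for in situ hybridization. The "sp" in the name may denote a specific probe, though this is not explained. Which promoter yields the antisense strand should be confirmed from the insert orientation.
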