>Addgene plasmid #16045 | pBS/KS-mId3sp | addgene partial sequence | sequence record 22407 | T7 5'-TAATACGACTCACTATAGGG-3'
GAGGAGCTTTTGCCACTGACCCGGTCGTCCTGGCACCTCCCGAACGCAGGTGCTGGCGCCCGTTCCGCTT
GGGACCCTGGGACTCTGGGACTCTGGGACCCTCTCTCCAGCCGGAAGCCTGAGGGCATGGATGAGCTTCG
ATCTTAACCCAGCCCTCTTCACTTACCCTGAACTCAACGCCTCGAGGCTGGACCTGGAGCCCGAGAGAAG
GACTGAACTTGGGTGGCCTGAAGAGCTAGCACAGAATTCGATATCAAGCTTATCGATACCGTCGACCTCG
AGGGGGGGCCCGGTACCAGCTTTTGTTCCCTTTAGTGAGGGTTAATTTCGAGCTTGGCGTAATCATGGTC
ATAGCTGTTTCCTGTGTGAAATTGTTATCCGCTCACAATTCCACACAACATACGAGCCGGAAGCATAAAG
TGTAAAGCCTGGGGTGCCTAATGAGTGAGCTAACTCACATTAATTGCGTTGCGCTCACTGCCCGCTTTCC
AGTCGGGAAACCTGTCGTGCCAGCTGCATTAATGAATCGGCCAACGCGCGGGGAGAGGCGGTTTGCGTAT
TGGGCGCTCTTCCGCTTCCTCGCTCACTGACTCGCTGCGCTCGGTCGTTCGGCTGCGGCGAGCGGTATCA
GCTCACTCAAAGGCGGTAATACGGTTATCCACAGAATC
